>Addgene plasmid #42332 | pRK5-FLAG-C7orf59 | addgene full sequence | sequence record 314060 | Addgene NGS Result
GACATTGATTATTGACTAGTTATTAATAGTAATCAATTACGGGGTCATTAGTTCATAGCCCATATATGGA
GTTCCGCGTTACATAACTTACGGTAAATGGCCCGCCTGGCTGACCGCCCAACGACCCCCGCCCATTGACG
TCAATAATGACGTATGTTCCCATAGTAACGCCAATAGGGACTTTCCATTGACGTCAATGGGTGGAGTATT
TACGGTAAACTGCCCACTTGGCAGTACATCAAGTGTATCATATGCCAAGTACGCCCCCTATTGACGTCAA
TGACGGTAAATGGCCCGCCTGGCATTATGCCCAGTACATGACCTTATGGGACTTTCCTACTTGGCAGTAC
ATCTACGTATTAGTCATCGCTATTACCATGGTGATGCGGTTTTGGCAGTACATCAATGGGCGTGGATAGC
GGTTTGACTCACGGGGATTTCCAAGTCTCCACCCCATTGACGTCAATGGGAGTTTGTTTTGGCACCAAAA
TCAACGGGACTTTCCAAAATGTCGTAACAACTCCGCCCCATTGACGCAAATGGGCGGTAGGCGTGTACGG
TGGGAGGTCTATATAAGCAGAGCTCGTTTAGTGAACCGTCAGATCGCCTGGAGACGCCATCCACGCTGTT
TTGACCTCCATAGAAGACACCGGGACCGATCCAGCCTCCGCGGCCGGGAACGGTGCATTGGAACGCGGAT
TCCCCGTGCCAAGAGTGACGTAAGTACCGCCTATAGAGTCTATAGGCCCACCCCCTTGGCTTCGTTAGAA
CGCGGCTACAATTAATACATAACCTTATGTATCATACACATACGATTTAGGTGACACTATAGAATAACAT
CCACTTTGCCTTTCTCTCCACAGGTGTCCACTCCCAGGTCCAACTGCACCTCGGTTCTATCGATTGAATT
CACCATGGAAATGGACTACAAGGATGACGATGACAAGGGTGGTGGTGGTGGTGCGTCGACGATGACTTCT
GCGCTGACCCAGGGGCTGGAGCGAATCCCA
[234 nt withheld, positions 1011-1244]
CGAGGTCGGGAGCCCATTGATGTCTGAGCGGCCGCTAAGTAAGTAAGGATCCCCAGCTTGGCCGCCATGG
CCCAACTTGTTTATTGCAGCTTATAATGGTTACAAATAAAGCAATAGCATCACAAATTTCACAAATAAAG
CATTTTTTTCACTGCATTCTAGTTGTGGTTTGTCCAAACTCATCAATGTATCTTATCATGTCTGGATCGG
GAATTAATTCGGCGCAGCACCATGGCCTGAAATAACCTCTGAAAGAGGAACTTGGTTAGGTACCTTCTGA
GGCGGAAAGAACCAGCTGTGGAATGTGTGTCAGTTAGGGTGTGGAAAGTCCCCAGGCTCCCCAGCAGGCA
GAAGTATGCAAAGCATGCATCTCAATTAGTCAGCAACCAGGTGTGGAAAGTCCCCAGGCTCCCCAGCAGG
CAGAAGTATGCAAAGCATGCATCTCAATTAGTCAGCAACCATAGTCCCGCCCCTAACTCCGCCCATCCCG
CCCCTAACTCCGCCCAGTTCCGCCCATTCTCCGCCCCATGGCTGACTAATTTTTTTTATTTATGCAGAGG
CCGAGGCCGCCTCGGCCTCTGAGCTATTCCAGAAGTAGTGAGGAGGCTTTTTTGGAGGCCTAGGCTTTTG
CAAAAAGCTGTTAACAGCTTGGCACTGGCCGTCGTTTTACAACGTCGTGACTGGGAAAACCCTGGCGTTA
CCCAACTTAATCGCCTTGCAGCACATCCCCCTTTCGCCAGCTGGCGTAATAGCGAAGAGGCCCGCACCGA
TCGCCCTTCCCAACAGTTGCGCAGCCTGAATGGCGAATGGCGCCTGATGCGGTATTTTCTCCTTACGCAT
CTGTGCGGTATTTCACACCGCATA
[142 nt withheld, positions 2109-2250]
C
[141 nt withheld, positions 2252-2392]
CCTTTGACGTTGGAGTCCACGTTCTTT
[37 nt withheld, positions 2420-2456]
ACCCTATCTCGGGCTATTCTTTTGATTTATAAGGGATTTTGCCGATTTCGGCCTATTGGTTAAAAAATGA
GCTGATTTAACAAAAATTTAACGCGAATTTTAACAAAATATTAACGTTTACAATTTTATGGTGCACTCTC
AGTACAATCTGCTCTGATGCCGCATAGTTAAGCCAGCCCCGACACCCGCCAACACCCGCTGACGCGCCCT
GACGGGCTTGTCTGCTCCCGGCATCCGCTTACAGACAAGCTGTGACCGTCTCCGGGAGCTGCATGTGTCA
GAGGTTTTCACCGTCATCACCGAAACGCGCGAGACGAAAGGGCCTCGTGATACGCCTATTTTTATAGGTT
AATGTCATGATAATAATGGTTTCTTAGACGTCAGGTGGCACTTTTCGGGGAAATGTGCGCGGAACCCCTA
TTTGTTTATTTTTCTAAATACATTCAAATATGTATCCGCTCATGAGACAATAACCCTGATAAATGCTTCA
ATAATATTGAAAAAGGAAGAGTATGAGTATTCAACATTTCCGTGTCGCCCTTATTCCCTTTTTTGCGGCA
TTTTGCCTTCCTGTTTTTGCTCACCCAGAAACGCTGGTGAAAGTAAAAGATGCTGAAGATCAGTTGGGTG
CACGAGTGGGTTACATCGAACTGGATCTCAACAGCGGTAAGATCCTTGAGAGTTTTCGCCCCGAAGAACG
TTTTCCAATGATGAGCACTTTTAAAGTTCTGCTATGTGGCGCGGTATTATCCCGTATTGACGCCGGGCAA
GAGCAACTCGGTCGCCGCATACACTATTCTCAGAATGACTTGGTTGAGTACTCACCAGTCACAGAAAAGC
ATCTTACGGATGGCATGACAGTAAGAGAATTATGCAGTGCTGCCATAACCATGAGTGATAACACTGCGGC
CAACTTACTTCTGACAACGATCGGAGGACCGAAGGAGCTAACCGCTTTTTTGCACAACATGGGGGATCAT
GTAACTCGCCTTGATCGTTGGGAACCGGAGCTGAATGAAGCCATACCAAACGACGAGCGTGACACCACGA
TGCCTGTAGCAATGGCAACAACGTTGCGCAAACTATTAACTGGCGAACTACTTACTCTAGCTTCCCGGCA
ACAATTAATAGACTGGATGGAGGCGGATAAAGTTGCAGGACCACTTCTGCGCTCGGCCCTTCCGGCTGGC
TGGTTTATTGCTGATAAATCTGGAGCCGGTGAGCGTGGGTCTCGCGGTATCATTGCAGCACTGGGGCCAG
ATGGTAAGCCCTCCCGTATCGTAGTTATCTACACGACGGGGAGTCAGGCAACTATGGATGAACGAAATAG
ACAGATCGCTGAGATAGGTGCCTCACTGATTAAGCATTGGTAACTGTCAGACCAAGTTTACTCATATATA
CTTTAGATTGATTTAAAACTTCATTTTTAATTTAAAAGGATCTAGGTGAAGATCCTTTTTGATAATCTCA
TGACCAAAATCCCTTAACGTGAGTTTTCGTTCCACTGAGCGTCAGACCCCGTAGAAAAGATCAAAGGATC
TTCTTGAGATCCTTTTTTTCTGCGCGTAATCTGCTGCTTGCAAACAAAAAAACCACCGCTACCAGCGGTG
GTTTGTTTGCCGGATCAAGAGCTACCAACTCTTTTTCCGAAGGTAACTGGCTTCAGCAGAGCGCAGATAC
CAAATACTGTTCTTCTAGTGTAGCCGTAGTTAGGCCACCACTTCAAGAACTCTGTAGCACCGCCTACATA
CCTCGCTCTGCTAATCCTGTTACCAGTGGCTGCTGCCAGTGGCGATAAGTCGTGTCTTACCGGGTTGGAC
TCAAGACGATAGTTACCGGATAAGGCGCAGCGGTCGGGCTGAACGGGGGGTTCGTGCACACAGCCCAGCT
TGGAGCGAACGACCTACACCGAACTGAGATACCTACAGCGTGAGCTATGAGAAAGCGCCACGCTTCCCGA
AGGGAGAAAGGCGGACAGGTATCCGGTAAGCGGCAGGGTCGGAACAGGAGAGCGCACGAGGGAGCTTCCA
GGGGGAAACGCCTGGTATCTTTATAGTCCTGTCGGGTTTCGCCACCTCTGACTTGAGCGTCGATTTTTGT
GATGCTCGTCAGGGGGGCGGAGCCTATGGAAAAACGCCAGCAACGCGGCCTTTTTACGGTTCCTGGCCTT
TTGCTGGCCTTTTGCTCACATGTTCTTTCCTGCGTTATCCCCTGATTCTGTGGATAACCGTATTACCGCC
TTTGAGTGAGCTGATACCGCTCGCCGCAGCCGAACGACCGAGCGCAGCGAGTCAGTGAGCGAGGAAGCGG
AAGAGCGCCCAATACGCAAACCGCCTCTCCCCGCGCGTTGGCCGATTCATTAATGCAGCTGGCACGACAG
GTTTCCCGACTGGAAAGCGGGCAGTGAGCGCAACGCAATTAATGTGAGTTAGCTCACTCATTAGGCACCC
CAGGCTTTACACTTTATGCTTCCGGCTCGTATGTTGTGTGGAATTGTGAGCGGATAACAATTTCACACAG
GAAACAGCTATGACATGATTACGAATTAATTCGAGCTCGCCC
Features (pLannotate 1.2.2; 21 found; start..end, strand, type, name):
      1..380     +  enhancer       CMV enhancer: human cytomegalovirus immediate early enhancer
    381..584     +  promoter       CMV promoter: human cytomegalovirus (CMV) immediate early promoter
    720..763     +  intron         CMV intron (fragment): modified intron A from human cytomegalovirus
    815..833     +  promoter       SP6 promoter: promoter for bacteriophage SP6 RNA polymerase
    837..874     +  CDS            IgH signal sequence (fragment): signal sequence from the mouse immunoglobulin heavy chain variable region
    927..947     +  CDS            FLAG (fragment): FLAG® epitope tag, followed by an enterokinase cleavage site
    972..1268    +  CDS            LAMTOR4 (sequence partly withheld): LTOR4_HUMAN - Also known as C7orf59. Experimental evidence at protein level: Swiss-Prot protein existence level 1. As part of the Ragulator complex it is involved in amino acid sensing and activation of mTORC1, a signaling complex promoting cell growth in response to growth factors, energy levels, and amino acids. Activated by amino acids through a mechanism involving the lysosomal V- ATPase, the Ragulator functions as a guanine nucleotide exchange factor activating the small GTPases Rag. Activated Ragulator and Rag GTPases function as a scaffold recruiting mTORC1 to lysosomes where it is in t
   1318..1452    +  polyA_signal   SV40 poly(A) signal: SV40 polyadenylation signal
   1521..1878    +  promoter       SV40 promoter: SV40 enhancer and early promoter
   1897..2051    +  CDS            lacZα (fragment): LacZα fragment of β-galactosidase; lacZ fragment
   2057..2108    -  misc_feature   bom (fragment): basis of mobility region from pBR322
   2127..2507    +  rep_origin     M13 ori (sequence partly withheld): M13 bacteriophage origin of replication; arrow indicates direction of (+) strand synthesis
   2583..2632    -  misc_feature   bom (fragment): basis of mobility region from pBR322
   2734..2769    -  CDS            rop (fragment): Rop protein, which maintains plasmids at low copy number; rop
   2864..2968    +  promoter       AmpR promoter: bla
   2969..3829    +  CDS            AmpR: β-lactamase; bla; confers resistance to ampicillin, carbenicillin, and related antibiotics
   4000..4588    +  rep_origin     ori: high-copy-number ColE1/pMB1/pBR322/pUC origin of replication
   4771..4863    +  CDS            lacI (fragment): lac repressor; lacI; The lac repressor binds to the lac operator to inhibit transcription in E. coli. This inhibition can be relieved by adding lactose or isopropyl-β-D-thiogalactopyranoside (IPTG).
   4876..4897    +  protein_bind   CAP binding site: CAP binding activates transcription in the presence of cAMP. E. coli catabolite activator protein
   4912..4942    +  promoter       lac promoter: promoter for the E. coli lac operon
   4950..4966    +  protein_bind   lac operator: The lac repressor binds to the lac operator to inhibit transcription in E. coli. This inhibition can be relieved by adding lactose or isopropyl-β-D-thiogalactopyranoside (IPTG). lac repressor encoded by lacI
