[The description below was written by a language model from this plasmid's Addgene catalogue record and pLannotate feature annotations shown in this document.]
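Description:
pRK5-FLAG-C7orf59 is a mammalian expression plasmid built on the pRK5 backbone that carries the human C7orf59 open reading frame, now named LAMTOR4, with an N-terminal FLAG epitope tag. The sequenced plasmid is about 5.0 kb. It is propagated in E. coli through a high-copy ColE1/pUC-type origin and selected with ampicillin via the β-lactamase gene. The backbone also contains an M13 phage origin for single-stranded DNA production. Several short annotations (lacZα, lacI, rop and bom fragments, plus a lac promoter/operator region) are cloning-vector remnants with no evident role in expression of the insert.

Expression in mammalian cells is driven by the human cytomegalovirus immediate-early enhancer and promoter, followed by a fragment of CMV intron A, and transcripts are terminated by an SV40 polyadenylation signal downstream of the insert. An SP6 phage promoter sits just upstream of the coding region, which allows in vitro transcription and serves as a sequencing primer site. The feature table also flags a short partial match to a mouse IgH signal sequence between the SP6 promoter and the FLAG tag; the record does not indicate that it is functional or part of the reading frame. An SV40 enhancer/early promoter lies after the poly(A) signal, and no mammalian selection marker is annotated, so the plasmid appears suited to transient transfection.

LAMTOR4 is a subunit of the Ragulator complex, which acts on the Rag GTPases at the lysosome to relay amino acid availability to mTORC1. The FLAG tag allows detection and immunoprecipitation of the expressed protein, consistent with the associated study of Ragulator as a guanine nucleotide exchange factor for the Rags.
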