Addgene plasmid #42332: pRK5-FLAG-C7orf59
Depositing lab: David Sabatini. Depositing organization: Whitehead Institute for Biomedical Research. Publication: Ragulator Is a GEF for the Rag GTPases that Signal Amino Acid Levels to mTORC1. Bar-Peled L, Schweitzer LD, Zoncu R, Sabatini DM. Cell. 2012 Sep 14;150(6):1196-208. doi: 10.1016/j.cell.2012.07.032. PubMed 22980980.
Backbone
  Vector backbone: pRK5
  Backbone manufacturer: BD PharMingen
  Backbone size w/o insert (bp): 4661
  Vector type: Mammalian Expression
Growth in bacteria
  Bacterial resistance: Ampicillin, 100 μg/mL
  Growth temperature: 37°C
  Growth strain: DH5alpha
  Copy number: Unknown
Gene/Insert
  Gene/Insert name: C7orf59 (alt names: LAMTOR4; late endosomal/lysosomal adaptor, MAPK and MTOR activator 4)
  Species: H. sapiens (human)
  GenBank ID: NM_001008395.2 NP_001008396.1
  Entrez Gene: LAMTOR4 (a.k.a. C7orf59)
  Promoter: CMV, SP6
  Tag / fusion protein: Flag (N terminal on insert)
  Cloning method: Restriction Enzyme; 5′ cloning site EcoRI (not destroyed); 3′ cloning site HindIII (destroyed during cloning)
  Sequencing primers: 5′ Sp6; 3′ SV40pA-R
Terms and licenses: Academic/Nonprofit Terms; Industry Terms: Not Available to Industry
How to cite: pRK5-FLAG-C7orf59 was a gift from David Sabatini (Addgene plasmid # 42332 ; http://n2t.net/addgene:42332 ; RRID:Addgene_42332)
